>Addgene plasmid #114936 | IOS1 A1_pECIA2 | addgene full sequence | sequence record 296485 | Addgene NGS Result
GTAAAACGACGGCCAGTGAATTAATTCGTTGCAGGACAGGATGTGGTGCCCGATGTGACTAGCTCTTTGC
TGCAGGCCGTCCTATCCTCTGGTTCCGATAAGAGACCCAGAACTCCGGCCCCCCACCGCCCACCGCCACC
CCCATACATATGTGGTACGCAAGTAAGAGTGCCTGCGCATGCCCCATGTGCCCCACCAAGAGCTTTGCAT
CCCATACAAGTCCCCAAAGTGGAGAACCGAACCAATTCTTCGCGGGCAGAACAAAAGCTTCTGCACACGT
CTCCACTCGAATTTGGAGCCGGCCGGCGTGTGCAAAAGAGGTGAATCGAACGAAAGACCCGTGTGTAAAG
CCGCGTTTCCAAAATGTATAAAACCGAGAGCATCTGGCCAATGTGCATCAGTTGTGGTCAGCAGCAAAAT
CAAGTGAATCATCTCAGTGCAACTAAAGGGGGGATCCGATCTCAATATGAAGTTATGCATATTACTGGCC
GTCGTGGCCTTTGTTGGCCTCTCGCTCGGGTCAGGATTCATCAGTTTGGATTGCGGTTCGCCTAGAGAAA
CTAGCTTTCGTGAGAAAACAACAAACATTACTTACATTTCCGATGCGAATTTCATCAATACCGGTGTTGG
TGGAAGCATCAAACAAGGATACCGGACTCAGTTTCAGCAACAAACATGGAACCTACGGAGTTTTCCACAA
GGCATAAGAAACTGCTATACCTTAAACCTAACCATAGGCGACGAATATCTAATCAGAGCCAATTTCCTTC
ACGGCGGTTATGACGACAAACCCTCAACGCAATTCGAGCTCTACCTCGGACCTAATCTTTGGTCTACAGT
TACAACCACGAACGAGACCGAAGCATCAATCTTTGAGATGATTCATATCTTGACCACTGATCGTTTACAA
ATCTGTCTGGTCAAGACAGGAAACGCAACGCCTTTTATCTCCGCTTTAGAGCTTCGTAAACTCATGAACA
CAACTTACTTGACTCGACAAGGTTCCTTGCAGACCTTCATCAGAGCAGACGTTGGCGCGACTGTTAACCA
AGGCTACAGGTACGGAATCGATGTGTTTGATCGTGTCTGGACTCCGTATAATTTCGGAAACTGGTCACAG
ATTAGTACCAATCAGTCAGTGAATATAAACAATGACTATCAACCACCAGAGATTGCTATGGTCACAGCCT
CTGTTCCAACAGACCCGGACGCAGCTATGAACATTTCGCTAGTCGGGGTGGAACGTACTGTGCAGTTCTA
CGTTTTTATGCATTTTGCAGAGATTCAAGAGCTCAAATCCAATGATACAAGAGAGTTCAACATCATGTAC
AATAACAAGCATATCTATGGACCTTTTAGACCACTTAATTTCACCACGTCTTCCGTATTTACACCTACCG
AAGTTGTCGCCGATGCAAATGGGCAGTACATATTTTCGCTTCAAAGAACAGGAAATTCGACTTTACCTCC
TCTGCTCAACGCTATGGAGATTTATTCGGTTAACTTGTTGCCGCAACAGGAAACTGATAGAAAAGAAGTT
GATGCAATGATGAACATCAAGTCGGCTTACGGCGTGAACAAGATTGACTGGGAAGGAGATCCTTGCGTGC
CGCTGGATTACAAGTGGTCTGGTGTTAATTGCACTTATGTTGACAATGAGACCCCAAAGATCATTTCTTT
GGATCTGTCTACAAGTGGCTTGACCGGAGAGATCTTAGAATTTATATCAGACCTTACCAGTTTAGAAGTT
CTTGACTTGTCTAACAATTCTTTAACTGGTTCAGTCCCAGAGTTTCTAGCTAATATGGAAACCTTAAAAC
TCATAAATCTATCTGGAAATGAGCTAAATGGCTCTATCCCTGCAACTCTCCTTGATAAAGAACGACGAGG
ATCTATTACGTTAAGTATCGAAGGAAATACCGGGCTTTGTTCATCTACATCATGCGCTACCACGAAAAAG
AAGCTGGAGGTGCTGTTCCAGGGACCAGGGAGCGACAAAACTCACACATGCCCACCGTGCCCAGCACCTG
AACTCCTGGGGGGACCGTCAGTCTTCCTCTTCCCCCCAAAACCCAAGGACACCCTCATGATCTCCCGGAC
CCCTGAGGTCACATGCGTGGTGGTGGACGTGAGCCACGAAGACCCTGAGGTCAAGTTCAACTGGTACGTG
GACGGCGTGGAGGTGCATAATGCCAAGACAAAGCCGCGGGAGGAGCAGTACAACAGCACGTACCGTGTGG
TCAGCGTCCTCACCGTCCTGCACCAGGACTGGCTGAATGGCAAGGAGTACAAGTGCAAGGTCTCCAACAA
AGCCCTCCCAGCCCCCATCGAGAAAACCATCTCCAAAGCCAAAGGGCAGCCCCGAGAACCACAGGTGTAC
ACCCTGCCCCCATCCCGGGAGGAGATGACCAAGAACCAGGTCAGCCTGACCTGCCTGGTCAAAGGCTTCT
ATCCCAGCGACATCGCCGTGGAGTGGGAGAGCAATGGGCAGCCGGAGAACAACTACAAGACCACGCCTCC
CGTGCTGGACTCCGACGGCTCCTTCTTCCTCTACAGCAAGCTCACCGTGGACAAGAGCAGGTGGCAGCAG
GGGAACGTCTTCTCATGCTCCGTGATGCATGAGGGTCTGCACAACCACTACACGCAGAAGAGCCTCTCCC
TGTCTCCGGGTAAATCTAGAGGGCCCTTCGAAGGTAAGCCTATCCCTAACCCTCTCCTCGGTCTCGATTC
TACGCGTACCGGTCATCATCACCATCACCATTGAGTTTAAACCCGCTGATCAGCCTCGACTGTGCCTTCT
AAGGCCTGAGCTCGCTGATCAGCCTCGATCGAGGATCCAGACATGATAAGATACATTGATGAGTTTGGAC
AAACCACAACTAGAATGCAGTGAAAAAAATGCTTTATTTGTGAAATTTGTGATGCTATTGCTTTATTTGT
AACCATTATAAGCTGCAATAAACAAGTTAACAACAACAATTGCATTCATTTTATGTTTCAGGTTCAGGGG
GAGGTGTGGGAGGTTTTTTAAAGCAAGTAAAACCTCTACAAATGTGGTATGGCTGATTATGATCAGTCGA
CCTGCAGGCATGCAAGCTTGGCGTAATCATGGTCATAGCTGTTTCCTGTGTGAAATTGTTATCCGCTCAC
AATTCCACACAACATACGAGCCGGAAGCATAAAGTGTAAAGCCTGGGGTGCCTAATGAGTGAGCTAACTC
ACATTAATTGCGTTGCGCTCACTGCCCGCTTTCCAGTCGGGAAACCTGTCGTGCCAGCTGCATTAATGAA
TCGGCCAACGCGCGGGGAGAGGCGGTTTGCGTATTGGGCGCTCTTCCGCTTCCTCGCTCACTGACTCGCT
GCGCTCGGTCGTTCGGCTGCGGCGAGCGGTATCAGCTCACTCAAAGGCGGTAATACGGTTATCCACAGAA
TCAGGGGATAACGCAGGAAAGAACATGTGAGCAAAAGGCCAGCAAAAGGCCAGGAACCGTAAAAAGGCCG
CGTTGCTGGCGTTTTTCCATAGGCTCCGCCCCCCTGACGAGCATCACAAAAATCGACGCTCAAGTCAGAG
GTGGCGAAACCCGACAGGACTATAAAGATACCAGGCGTTTCCCCCTGGAAGCTCCCTCGTGCGCTCTCCT
GTTCCGACCCTGCCGCTTACCGGATACCTGTCCGCCTTTCTCCCTTCGGGAAGCGTGGCGCTTTCTCATA
GCTCACGCTGTAGGTATCTCAGTTCGGTGTAGGTCGTTCGCTCCAAGCTGGGCTGTGTGCACGAACCCCC
CGTTCAGCCCGACCGCTGCGCCTTATCCGGTAACTATCGTCTTGAGTCCAACCCGGTAAGACACGACTTA
TCGCCACTGGCAGCAGCCACTGGTAACAGGATTAGCAGAGCGAGGTATGTAGGCGGTGCTACAGAGTTCT
TGAAGTGGTGGCCTAACTACGGCTACACTAGAAGAACAGTATTTGGTATCTGCGCTCTGCTGAAGCCAGT
TACCTTCGGAAAAAGAGTTGGTAGCTCTTGATCCGGCAAACAAACCACCGCTGGTAGCGGTGGTTTTTTT
GTTTGCAAGCAGCAGATTACGCGCAGAAAAAAAGGATCTCAAGAAGATCCTTTGATCTTTTCTATGGGGT
CTGACGCTCAGTGGAACGAAAACTCACGTTAAGGGATTTTGGTCATGAGATTATCAAAAAGGATCTTCAC
CTAGATCCTTTTAAATTAAAAATGAAGTTTTAAATCAATCTAAAGTATATATGAGTAAACTTGGTCTGAC
AGTTACCAATGCTTAATCAGTGAGGCACCTATCTCAGCGATCTGTCTATTTCGTTCATCCATAGTTGCCT
GACTCCCCGTCGTGTAGATAACTACGATACGGGAGGGCTTACCATCTGGCCCCAGTGCTGCAATGATACC
GCGAGACCCACGCTCACCGGCTCCAGATTTATCAGCAATAAACCAGCCAGCCGGAAGGGCCGAGCGCAGA
AGTGGTCCTGCAACTTTATCCGCCTCCATCCAGTCTATTAATTGTTGCCGGGAAGCTAGAGTAAGTAGTT
CGCCAGTTAATAGTTTGCGCAACGTTGTTGCCATTGCTACAGGCATCGTGGTGTCACGCTCGTCGTTTGG
TATGGCTTCATTCAGCTCCGGTTCCCAACGATCAAGGCGAGTTACATGATCCCCCATGTTGTGCAAAAAA
GCGGTTAGCTCCTTCGGTCCTCCGATCGTTGTCAGAAGTAAGTTGGCCGCAGTGTTATCACTCATGGTTA
TGGCAGCACTGCATAATTCTCTTACTGTCATGCCATCCGTAAGATGCTTTTCTGTGACTGGTGAGTACTC
AACCAAGTCATTCTGAGAATAGTGTATGCGGCGACCGAGTTGCTCTTGCCCGGCGTCAATACGGGATAAT
ACCGCGCCACATAGCAGAACTTTAAAAGTGCTCATCATTGGAAAACGTTCTTCGGGGCGAAAACTCTCAA
GGATCTTACCGCTGTTGAGATCCAGTTCGATGTAACCCACTCGTGCACCCAACTGATCTTCAGCATCTTT
TACTTTCACCAGCGTTTCTGGGTGAGCAAAAACAGGAAGGCAAAATGCCGCAAAAAAGGGAATAAGGGCG
ACACGGAAATGTTGAATACTCATACTCTTCCTTTTTCAATATTATTGAAGCATTTATCAGGGTTATTGTC
TCATGAGCGGATACATATTTGAATGTATTTAGAAAAATAAACAAATAGGGGTTCCGCGCACATTTCCCCG
AAAAGTGCCACCTGACGTCTAAGAAACCATTATTATCATGACATTAACCTATAAAAATAGGCGTATCACG
AGGCCCTTTCGTCTCGCGCGTTTCGGTGATGACGGTGAAAACCTCTGACACATGCAGCTCCCGGAGACGG
TCACAGCTTGTCTGTAAGCGGATGCCGGGAGCAGACAAGCCCGTCAGGGCGCGTCAGCGGGTGTTGGCGG
GTGTCGGGGCTGGCTTAACTATGCGGCATCAGAGCAGATTGTACTGAGAGTGCACCATATGCGGTGTGAA
ATACCGCACAGATGCGTAAGGAGAAAATACCGCATCAGGCGCCATTCGCCATTCAGGCTGCGCAACTGTT
GGGAAGGGCGATCGGTGCGGGCCTCTTCGCTATTACGCCAGCTGGCGAAAGGGGGATGTGCTGCAAGGCG
ATTAAGTTGGGTAACGCCAGGGTTTTCCCAGTCACGACGTT
Features (pLannotate 1.2.2; 18 found; start..end, strand, type, name):
     23..449     +  promoter       MT promoter: Drosophila metallothionein promoter
    467..520     +  sig_peptide    BiP signal sequence: Drosophila BiP signal sequence
    473..1951    +  CDS            IOS1 (fragment): IOS1_ARATH - Experimental evidence at protein level: Swiss-Prot protein existence level 1. Regulates negatively the abscisic acid (ABA) signaling pathway (PubMed:25274985). Required for full susceptibility to filamentous (hemi)biotrophic oomycetes (e.g. H.arabidopsidis and P.parasitica) and fungal (e.g. E.cruciferarum) pathogens, probably by triggering the repression of ABA-sensitive COLD REGULATED and RESISTANCE TO DESICCATION genes during infection, but independently of immune responses (PubMed:21711359, PubMed:25274985). Involved in BAK1- dependent and BAK1-independent microbe-associated mo
   1946..2674    +  CDS            IGHG1 (fragment): IGHG1_HUMAN - Experimental evidence at protein level: Swiss-Prot protein existence level 1. Constant region of immunoglobulin heavy chains. Immunoglobulins, also known as antibodies, are membrane-bound or secreted glycoproteins produced by B lymphocytes. In the recognition phase of humoral immunity, the membrane-bound immunoglobulins serve as receptors which, upon binding of a specific antigen, trigger the clonal expansion and differentiation of B lymphocytes into immunoglobulins- secreting plasma cells. Secreted immunoglobulins mediate the effector phase of humoral immunity, which results in
   2693..2734    +  CDS            V5 tag: epitope tag from simian virus 5
   2834..2968    -  polyA_signal   SV40 poly(A) signal: SV40 polyadenylation signal
   2991..3075    -  CDS            large T antigen (fragment): large T antigen from SV40 (simian virus 40)
   3075..3099    +  misc_feature   MCS (fragment): pUC18/19 multiple cloning site
   3136..3152    -  protein_bind   lac operator: The lac repressor binds to the lac operator to inhibit transcription in E. coli. This inhibition can be relieved by adding lactose or isopropyl-β-D-thiogalactopyranoside (IPTG). lac repressor encoded by lacI
   3160..3190    -  promoter       lac promoter: promoter for the E. coli lac operon
   3205..3226    -  protein_bind   CAP binding site: CAP binding activates transcription in the presence of cAMP. E. coli catabolite activator protein
   3239..3331    -  CDS            lacI (fragment): lac repressor; lacI; The lac repressor binds to the lac operator to inhibit transcription in E. coli. This inhibition can be relieved by adding lactose or isopropyl-β-D-thiogalactopyranoside (IPTG).
   3514..4102    -  rep_origin     ori: high-copy-number ColE1/pMB1/pBR322/pUC origin of replication
   4273..5133    -  CDS            AmpR: β-lactamase; bla; confers resistance to ampicillin, carbenicillin, and related antibiotics
   5134..5238    -  promoter       AmpR promoter: bla
   5333..5368    +  CDS            rop (fragment): Rop protein, which maintains plasmids at low copy number; rop
   5470..5569    +  misc_feature   bom (fragment): basis of mobility region from pBR322
   5575..21      -  CDS            lacZα (fragment) (across the origin): LacZα fragment of β-galactosidase; lacZ fragment
