[The description below was written by a language model from this plasmid's Addgene catalogue record and pLannotate feature annotations shown in this document.]
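Description:
IOS1 A1_pECIA2 is an insect-cell expression plasmid built on the pECIA2 backbone. It produces the secreted extracellular domain of the Arabidopsis thaliana leucine-rich repeat receptor kinase IOS1 (AT1G51800) in Drosophila cell culture. In E. coli the 5.7 kb plasmid is maintained by a high-copy ColE1/pUC-type origin and selected with ampicillin through the β-lactamase gene. The annotated fragments of lacZα, lacI, rop, bom and the lac promoter/operator region are leftovers from the bacterial cloning backbone and play no part in expression.

The expression cassette is driven by the Drosophila metallothionein promoter, which is induced with copper sulfate. Downstream, a Drosophila BiP signal sequence directs the product into the secretory pathway. It is followed in frame by the IOS1 ectodomain, which was inserted by ligation-independent cloning, and then by a human IgG1 Fc region, a V5 epitope and a hexahistidine tag. The His tag is stated in the catalogue record but was not picked up as a separate feature in the annotation. An SV40 polyadenylation signal terminates the transcript. The Fc portion would be expected to dimerise the protein and allow its capture, while the V5 and His tags allow detection and purification.

The plasmid is designated the "bait" vector of a matched pair and is meant to be used with the corresponding prey construct, IOS1 A1_pECIA14. It belongs to a collection made to map pairwise extracellular-domain interactions among Arabidopsis LRR receptor kinases. The record shows no selectable marker for insect cells.
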