Addgene plasmid #114936: IOS1 A1_pECIA2
Purpose: Bait vector IOS1 A1_pECIA2 should be used with prey vector IOS1 A1_pECIA14.
Depositing lab: Youssef Belkhadir. Depositing organization: Gregor Mendel Institute of Molecular Plant Biology. Publication: An extracellular network of Arabidopsis leucine-rich repeat receptor kinases. Smakowska-Luzan E, Mott GA, Parys K, Stegmann M, Howton TC, Layeghifard M, Neuhold J, Lehner A, Kong J, Grunwald K, Weinberger N, Satbhai SB, Mayer D, Busch W, Madalinski M, Stolt-Bergner P, Provart NJ, Mukhtar MS, Zipfel C, Desveaux D, Guttman DS, Belkhadir Y. Nature. 2018 Jan 18;553(7688):342-346. doi: 10.1038/nature25184. Epub 2018 Jan 10. PubMed 29320478.
Backbone
  Vector backbone: pECIA2
  Backbone manufacturer: Chris Garcia (Addgene plasmid # 47032)
  Vector type: Insect Expression
Growth in bacteria
  Bacterial resistance: Ampicillin, 100 μg/mL
  Growth temperature: 37°C
  Growth strain: DH5alpha
  Copy number: High Copy
Gene/Insert
  Gene/Insert name: AT1G51800
  Species: A. thaliana (mustard weed)
  Promoter: Metallothionein (Copper-Inducible)
  Tag / fusion protein: Fc, V5 and hexahistidine tags (C terminal on backbone)
  Cloning method: Ligation Independent Cloning
Terms and licenses: Academic/Nonprofit Terms; Industry Terms: Not Available to Industry
Depositor comments: Plasmid for secreted expression in Drosophila cell culture by induction via CuSO4. Insert is an extracellular domain of indicated LRR-RK, C-terminally tagged with Fc, V5 and hexahistidine tags. Insert Protein Sequence: SGFISLDCGSPRETSFREKTTNITYISDANFINTGVGGSIKQGYRTQFQQQTWNLRSFPQGIRNCYTLNLTIGDEYLIRANFLHGGYDDKPSTQFELYLGPNLWSTVTTTNETEASIFEMIHILTTDRLQICLVKTGNATPFISALELRKLMNTTYLTRQGSLQTFIRADVGATVNQGYRYGIDVFDRVWTPYNFGNWSQISTNQSVNINNDYQPPEIAMVTASVPTDPDAAMNISLVGVERTVQFYVFMHFAEIQELKSNDTREFNIMYNNKHIYGPFRPLNFTTSSVFTPTEVVADANGQYIFSLQRTGNSTLPPLLNAMEIYSVNLLPQQETDRKEVDAMMNIKSAYGVNKIDWEGDPCVPLDYKWSGVNCTYVDNETPKIISLDLSTSGLTGEILEFISDLTSLEVLDLSNNSLTGSVPEFLANMETLKLINLSGNELNGSIPATLLDKERRGSITLSIEGNTGLCSSTSCATTKKK
How to cite: IOS1 A1_pECIA2 was a gift from Youssef Belkhadir (Addgene plasmid # 114936 ; http://n2t.net/addgene:114936 ; RRID:Addgene_114936)
